Addgene plasmid #175785: pAd5-B3/4
Purpose: A block for the AdenoBuilder genome assembly system. The insert consolidates the regions present in pAd5-B3 and pAd5-B4.
Depositing lab: Fred Bunz. Depositing organization: Johns Hopkins University and School of Medicine. Publication: AdenoBuilder: A platform for the modular assembly of recombinant adenoviruses. Jang Y, Bunz F. STAR Protoc. 2022 Jan 20;3(1):101123. doi: 10.1016/j.xpro.2022.101123. eCollection 2022 Mar 18. PubMed 35098167.
Backbone
  Vector backbone: pJet1.2
  Backbone manufacturer: ThermoFisher Scientific
  Backbone size w/o insert (bp): 2979
  Total vector size (bp): 10146
  Vector type: Adenoviral, Synthetic Biology
Growth in bacteria
  Bacterial resistance: Ampicillin, 100 μg/mL
  Growth temperature: 37°C
  Growth strain: NEB Stable
  Copy number: High Copy
Gene/Insert
  Gene/Insert name: Adenovirus 5 genomic region 10862-18018
  Species: Synthetic
  Insert size (bp): 7167
  GenBank ID: AC_000008.1
  Cloning method: Restriction Enzyme; 5′ cloning site EcoRV (destroyed during cloning); 3′ cloning site EcoRV (destroyed during cloning)
  Sequencing primers: 5′ CGACTCACTATAGGGAGAGCGGC; 3′ AAGAACATCGATTTTCCATGGCAG
Terms and licenses: Academic/Nonprofit Terms; Industry Terms: Not Available to Industry
How to cite: pAd5-B3/4 was a gift from Fred Bunz (Addgene plasmid # 175785 ; http://n2t.net/addgene:175785 ; RRID:Addgene_175785)
