[The description below was written by a language model from this plasmid's Addgene catalogue record and pLannotate feature annotations shown in this document.]
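Description:
pAd5-B3/4 is a genome "block" plasmid from the AdenoBuilder system, a modular platform in which a recombinant human adenovirus type 5 genome is reassembled from a set of cloned subgenomic fragments. It is built on the pJET1.2 cloning backbone and carries roughly 7.2 kb of Ad5 sequence (genomic region 10862–18018), consolidating in one plasmid the regions otherwise split between the separate pAd5-B3 and pAd5-B4 blocks, so fewer pieces are needed in an assembly. The whole plasmid is about 10.1 kb. It is maintained in E. coli through a high-copy ColE1/pUC-type origin and selected with ampicillin via the β-lactamase gene and its own promoter.

The fragment was inserted at the backbone's EcoRV site, which was destroyed in cloning. This interrupts the eco47IR lethal gene that pJET1.2 uses for positive selection of recombinants; the annotated eco47IR fragment, lac UV5 promoter, CAP site and lacI remnant are leftovers of that selection cassette, and the T7 promoter flanking the insert is likewise a backbone element. The annotated viral content, lying in reverse orientation relative to the plasmid numbering, comprises a VA RNA gene followed by late-region coding sequences: the L1 52/55K packaging protein, hexon-linking protein IIIa, and the L2 products penton base, the core proteins pre-VII and V, and pre-core protein X. No heterologous promoter, reporter or transgene is annotated; these genes retain their native genomic context and are only meaningfully expressed once the full genome is reconstituted. The plasmid therefore serves as a building block, and as a template for modifying this region, when assembling recombinant adenoviruses.
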