Features (pLannotate 1.2.2; 15 found; start..end, strand, type, name):
    305..323     +  promoter       T7 promoter: promoter for bacteriophage T7 RNA polymerase
    479..718     -  CDS            COR10_ADE02: Experimental evidence at protein level: Swiss-Prot protein existence level 1. [Pre-core protein X]: Interacts with the viral DNA and aids in tightly condensing it within the capsid. Cleavage of pre-core protein X may serve to partially relax this structure within the mature virion prior to its entry into the nucleus. From Human adenovirus C serotype 2 (HAdV-2) (Human adenovirus 2).
    749..1852    -  CDS            L2: CORE5_ADE05 - Experimental evidence at protein level: Swiss-Prot protein existence level 1. Associates loosely with the viral DNA to form an outer shell around the nucleoprotein-DNA complex and links it with the capsid by binding the endosome lysis protein. Dissociates from the viral genome during entry. Might be involved in nuclear capsid assembly of the viral particles through its association with NPM1/nucleophosmin. From Human adenovirus C serotype 5 (HAdV-5) (Human adenovirus 5).
   1925..2518    -  CDS            L2: NP_ADE02 - Experimental evidence at protein level: Swiss-Prot protein existence level 1. Plays a role in the inhibition of host immune response within the nucleus. Interacts with cellular nucleosomes and immobilizes the host immune danger signal HMGB1 on chromatin. In turn, prevents HMGB1 release out of the cell and thus decreases inflammation. Plays also a role in the wrapping and condensation of the viral DNA. May also promote viral genome import into the nucleus. From Human adenovirus C serotype 2 (HAdV-2) (Human adenovirus 2).
   2528..4240    -  CDS            L2: CAPSP_ADE05 - Experimental evidence at protein level: Swiss-Prot protein existence level 1. Major capsid protein that self-associates to form penton base pentamers, each in the shape of a pentagon, situated at the 12 vertices of the pseudo T=25 capsid. Involved in virus secondary attachment to host cell after initial attachment by the fiber protein. Binds host integrin heterodimer ITGAV-ITGB5 (alphaV-beta5) thereby triggering clathrin-mediated endocytosis of virions. Mediates initial virus attachment to CXADR-negative cells. Binding to integrins ITGAV-ITGB5 also seems to induce macropinocytosi
   4325..6079    -  CDS            CAP3_ADE05: Experimental evidence at protein level: Swiss-Prot protein existence level 1. Structural component of the virion that acts as a cement protein on the capsid exterior and which mediates the interactions between the hexons, including the peripentonal hexons, and reaches all the way to the penton vertices. Two hexon linking proteins IIIa, one from each facet, stabilize the unique edge interface between a pair of facets. As the virus enters the host cell, hexon linking proteins IIIa are shed concomitant with virion acidification in the endosome. During virus assembly, seems to play a role in the s
   6103..7347    -  CDS            L1: PKG3_ADE05 - Experimental evidence at protein level: Swiss-Prot protein existence level 1. Involved in viral genome packaging through its interaction with packaging proteins 1 and 2. After proteolytic cleavage by adenovirus protease, L1 52/55k protein is removed from the capsid during viral maturation. From Human adenovirus C serotype 5 (HAdV-5) (Human adenovirus 5).
   7363..7520    -  ncRNA          VA: Accession: RF00102 - VA RNA
   7544..7924    -  CDS            eco47IR (fragment): T2E7_ECOLX - Protein predicted: Swiss-Prot protein existence level 4. Recognizes the double-stranded sequence GGWCC and cleaves after G-1. From Escherichia coli.
   7977..8007    -  promoter       lac UV5 promoter: E. coli lac promoter with an "up" mutation
   8022..8043    -  protein_bind   CAP binding site: CAP binding activates transcription in the presence of cAMP. E. coli catabolite activator protein
   8068..8151    -  CDS            lacI (fragment): lac repressor; lacI; The lac repressor binds to the lac operator to inhibit transcription in E. coli. This inhibition can be relieved by adding lactose or isopropyl-β-D-thiogalactopyranoside (IPTG).
   8334..8922    -  rep_origin     ori: high-copy-number ColE1/pMB1/pBR322/pUC origin of replication
   9093..9953    -  CDS            AmpR: β-lactamase; bla; confers resistance to ampicillin, carbenicillin, and related antibiotics
   9954..10058   -  promoter       AmpR promoter: bla
>Addgene plasmid #175785 | pAd5-B3/4 | addgene full sequence | sequence record 345618 | Addgene NGS Result
GCCCCTGCAGCCGAATTATATTATTTTTGCCAAATAATTTTTAACAAAAGCTCTGAAGTCTTCTTCATTT
AAATTCTTAGATGATACTTCATCTGGAAAATTGTCCCAATTAGTAGCATCACGCTGTGAGTAAGTTCTAA
ACCATTTTTTTATTGTTGTATTATCTCTAATCTTACTACTCGATGAGTTTTCGGTATTATCTCTATTTTT
AACTTGGAGCAGGTTCCATTCATTGTTTTTTTCATCATAGTGAATAAAATCAACTGCTTTAACACTTGTG
CCTGAACACCATATCCATCCGGCGTAATACGACTCACTATAGGGAGAGCGGCCGCCAGATCTTCCGGATG
GCTCGAGTTTTTCAGCAAGATGTTCGAAGTTGATGTCTTCCATTCTACAAAATAGTTACAGGACCAAGCG
AGCGTGAGAGTCCAGACTTTTTATTTTGATTTTTCCACATGCAACTTGTTTTTAATCAGTGTCTCTGCGC
CTGCAAGGCCACGGATGCAATTCCGGGCACGGCGCCAATCGCCGCGGCGATCAGTGGAATAAGGAGGGGC
AGGATACCGCCGCGCATGCGACGGTGCGACGCGCGCCGCCGCCGGTGGTGCGCACGACGCATGCCGCCCG
TCAGGCCGTGGCCGGCCATGCCCCTCCTACGGTGCATTCTTCCTCGGAATCCCGGCACCGGGAAACGGAG
GCGGCAGGTGAGGGCCATATCTGCAAGAACCACAAAGACCGGCTTTTAAACGATGCTGGGGTGGTAGCGC
GCTGTTGGCAGCACCAGGGTCCTGCCTCCTTCGCGAGCCACCCTGCGCACGGAAATCGGGGCCAGCACGG
GCTGGCGACGGCGACGGCGGCGGCGGGTTCCAGTGGTGGTTCGGCGTCGGGTAGTTGCTCGTCTTCTGGG
GCGGTAGGTGTAGCCACGATAGCCGGGGGTAGGCGCAATGGAAGGATGTAGGGCATATTCGGGCAGTAGC
GCGCTGGCGGCGCCGTACTTCCTCGAACGGCGCGGGCGCCGGGGGGCTGAAACGCGAAACATCCACGGGT
CCGTTTGCACCTCCGTAGAGGTCTTGGACGCGGCCGCAGCGACCGCCTGCACCGCGGCATCCGCCACCGC
TGAGGCAACCGGGGACGTTTGTGTCTCCATGCCCTCTGTGGCGGTGGCAATACTGGTGCTACTGGTAGTG
GGTATCTGAACGTCCACGGTCTGCACGCCCAGTCCCGGCGCCACCTGCTTGATTGGCCGCACGCGGACCT
CGGGCTCCAGCCCAGGTTCCACGGTCATTTTTTCCAAGACATCTTCCAGTCGCTGGCGCTTGGGTACCAT
CAGCTGCACGGTGGGTGCCAAGTCACCAGACTCGCGCTTTAGGCCGCGCTTTTCTTCGGACGGTGCAAGC
GCGGGCAGCACCTGCTGCAGTGTTACGGGCTTTAGGCTAGGTGTTGGGTTGCCCTCGTCCAGCGGCAACG
CCAGCATGTCCTTATGCCGCTTTCCGTAGGCAAACTCCCCGAGGCGCTCGTTGGCCTGCTCAAGCAGGTC
CTCGTCGCCGTACACCTCATCATACACGCGCTTGTAGGTGCGGGTGGAGCGCTCACCGGGCGTAAAGACT
ACGGTGGTGCCGGGTCGCAAAACACGTTTTACGCGTCGACCTTTCCACTGTACCCGTCGCCTGGGCGCGG
TAGCGTGCAGCAGTTCCACCTCGTCGTCAAGTTCATCATCATCATCTTTCTTTTTCTTTTTGACCCGCTT
TAGCTTTCGGGGCTTGTAATCCTGCTCTTCCTTCTTCGGGGGGCCATAGATCTCCGGCGCGATGACCTGG
AGCATCTCTTCTTTGATTTTGCGCTTGGACATAGCTTCGTTGCGCGCCGCCGCCGCTGGATACATACAAC
AGTACGAGTCTAAGTAGTTTTTTCTTGCAATCTAGTTGCGCGGGGGGCGGGTGCGCACGGGCACGCGCAG
GCCGCTAACCGAGTCGCGCACCCAATACACGTTGCCCCTGCGACCCTGAGTCATAGCACTAATGGCCGCG
GCTGCTGCGGCGGCCGCTCGTCGCCTGGACCTGGGGGGCACAGTGACAATACCCGCGGCCAGCCTTCGAG
CGGCCCGCATGGCCGCCCGTCGGCCGGTGCGACGTGCGCGGTTAAGCAGGGCCGCCGCCGCGCGTTGGGC
GGCAGTGCCGGGTCGGCGGCGGTGGCGACGTGCTACGCGCCTCCGCCGTCTCTTCATTTTAGCATAGCGC
CGGGCTCCGCGCACCACGGTCTGAATGGCCGCGTCCACTGTGGACACTGGTGGCGGCGTGGGCGTGTAGT
TGCGCGCCTCCTCCACCACCGCGTCGATGGCGTCATCGACGGTGGTGCGCCCAGTGCGGCCGCGTTTGTG
CGCGCCCCAGGGCGCGCGGTAGTGCCCGCGCACGCGCACTGGGTGTTGGTCGGAGCGCTTCTTGGCCCCG
CCAAACATCTTGCTTGGGAAGCGCAGGCCCCAGCCTGTGTTATTGCTGGGCGATATAAGGATGGACATGC
TTGCTCAAAAAGTGCGGCTCGATAGGACGCGCGGCGAGACTATGCCCAGGGCCTTGTAAACGTAGGGGCA
GGTGCGGCGTCTGGCGTCAGTAATGGTCACTCGCTGGACTCCTCCGATGCTGTTGCGCAGCGGTAGCGTC
CCGTGATCTGTGAGAGCAGGAACGTTTTCACTGACGGTGGTGATGGTGGGGGCTGGCGGGCGCGCCAAAA
TCTGGTTCTCGGGAAAGCGATTGAACACGTGGGTCAGAGAGGTAAACTGGCGGATGAGTTGGGAGTAGAC
GGCCTGGTCGTTGTAGAAGCTCTTGGAGTGCACGGGCAACAGCTCGGCGCCCACCACCGGAAAGTTGCTG
ATCTGGCGCGTGGAGCGGAAGGTCACGGGGTCTTGCATCATGTCTGGCAACGACCAGTAGACCTGCTCCG
AGCCGCAGGTTACGTCAGGAGTGCAAAGCAGGGTCCATGAGCGGATTCCGGTCTGAGGGTCGCCGTAGTT
GTATGCAAGGTACCAGCTGCGGTACTGGGTGAAGGTGCTGTCATTGCTTATTAGGTTGTAACTGCGTTTC
TTGCTGTCCTCTGTCAGGGGTTTGATCACCGGTTTCTTCTGAGGCTTCTCGACCTCGGGTTGCGCAGCGG
GGGCGGCAGCTTCGGCCGCTGCTTCGGCCTCAGCGCGCTTCTCCTCAGCCCGTGTGGCAAAGGTGTCGCC
GCGAATGGCATGATCGTTCATGTCCTCCACCGGCTGCATTGCCGCGGCTGCCGCGTTGGAGTTCTCTTCC
GCGCCGCTGCCACTGCTGTTGCTGCCGCCTGCGCCACCCCCGCCCTGTTCGGTGTCATCTTTCAAGCTCG
CCTGGTAGGCGTCCACATCCAACAGTGCGGGAATGTTACCACCCTCCAGATCATCGTAGGTGATCCTAAA
GCCCTCCTGGAAGGGTTGCCGCTTGCGGATGCCCAACAAGTTGCTCAGGCGGCTGTGGGTGAAGTCCACC
CCGCATCCTGGCAGCAAAATGATGTCTGGATGGAAGGCTTCGTTTGTATATACCCCAGGCATGACAAGAC
CAGTGACGGGGTCAAACCCCAGTCTGAAGTTGCGGGTGTCAAACTTTACCCCGATGTCGCTTTCCAGAAC
CCCGTTCTGTCTGCCCACTTTCAAGTAGTGCTCCACGATCGCGTTGTTCATAAGGTCTATGGTCATGGTC
TCGGAGTAGTTGCCCTCGGGCAGCGTGAACTCCACCCACTCGTATTTCAGCTCCACCTGATTGTCCTTAG
TAGGCAAGCGCGACACCATCACCCGCGCCTTAAACTTATTGGTAAACATGAACTCGTTCACATTTGGCAT
GTTGGTATGCAGGATGGTTTTCAGGTCGCCGCCCCAGTGCGACCGGTCGTCAAGATTGATGGTCTGTGTG
CTTGCCTCCCCCGGGCTGTAGTCATTGTTTTGAATGACCGTGGTCAGAAAGTTGCTGTGGTCGTTCTGGT
AGTTCAGGGATGCCACATCCGTTGACTTGTTGTCCACCAGGTACACACGGGTGGTGTCGAATAGGGGTGC
CAACTCAGAGTAACGGATGCTGTTTCTCCCCCCGGTAGGCCGCAGGTACCGCGGAGGCACAAACGGCGGG
TCCAGGGGAGCATCGAAGGGAGAACCCAGCGCCGCCGCCACTGGCGCCGCGCTCACCACACTCTCGTAGG
AGGGAGGAGGACCTTCCTCATACATCGCCGCGCGCCGCATACTAAGGGGAATACAAGAAAACCAACGCTC
GGTGCCATGGCCTTGGTGAGTTTTTTATTTTGCATCATGCTTTTTTTTTTTTTAAAACATTCTCCCCAGC
CTGGGGCGAAGGTGCGCAAACGGGTTGCCACTCCCTCCCAAATCCAGGACGCTGCTGTCGTCTGCCGAGT
CATCGTCCTCCCACACCAGACCCCGCTGACGGTCGTGCCTTTGACGACGGGTGGGCGGGCGCGGGCCTGG
CACGTCCCTGTGCTCCTGCGCGTACGTCTTCCATCTACTCATCTTGTCCACTAGGCTCTCTATCCCGTTG
TTGGGAAATGCCGGAGGCAGGTTTTTTTCGCGCTGCGGCTGCAGCAGCGAGTTGTTTAGGTACTCCTCCT
CGCCCAGCAGGCGCGGGCGGGTGGTGCGAGTGCTGGTAAGAGACCCTATCAAGCTTGGAAATGGGCTACT
AGCATCTGACCGCGGGGCCGCAGCGCCTAGATCGGACAAGCTGCTTGGCCTGCGGAAGCTTTCCTTTCGC
AGCGCCGCCTCTGCCTGCTCGCGCTGTTGCAACTCTAGCAGGGTCTGCGGTTGCGGGGAAAACACGCTGT
CGTCTATGTCGTCCCAGAGGAATCCATCGTTACCCTCGGGCACCTCGAATCCCCCGGTGTAGAAACCAGG
GGGCGGTAGCCAGTGCGGGTTCAAGATGGCATTGGTGAAATACTCGGGGTTCACGGCGGCCGCGCGATGC
AAGTAGTCCATTAGGCGGTTGATAAACGGCCGGTTTGAGGCATACATGCCCGGTTCCATGTTGCGCGCGG
TCATGTCCAGCGCCACGCTGGGCGTTACCCCGTCGCGCATCAGGTTAAGGCTCACGCTCTGCTGCACGTA
GCGCAAAATGCGCTCCTCCTCGCTGTTTAAACTGTGCAACGAGGGGATCTTCTGCCGCCGGTTGGTCAGC
AGGTAGTTTAGGGTTGCCTCCAGGCTGCCCGTGTCCTCCTGCCCCAGCGCGCGGCTGACACTTGTAATCT
CCTGGAAAGTATGCTCGTCCACATGCGCCTGACCTATGGCCTCGCGGTACAGTGTCAGCAAGTGACCTAG
GTATGTGTCCCGGGACACGCTGCCACTGTCCGTGAAGGGCGCTATTAGCAGCAGCAACAGGCGCGAGTTG
GGCGTCAGCAAGCTAGACACGGTCGCGCGGTCGCCTGTGGGAGCCCGCACCCCCCACAGCCCCTGCAAGT
TTTTGAAAGCCTGGCTCAGGTTTACGGTCTGCAGGCCTTGTCTACTGGTCTGGAAAAAATAGTCTGGCCC
AGACTGGTACACCTCACTTTGCGGTGTCTCAGTCACCATTAGCCGCAGTGCGCTCACAAAGTTGGTGTAG
TCCTCCTGTCCCCGCGGCACGTTGGCGGGCTGTGTACTCAGGAAGGCGTTTAGTGCAACCATGGAGCCCA
GGTTGCCCTGCTGCTGCGCGCGCTCACGCTGCGCCACGGCCTCGCGCACATCCCCCACCAGCCGGTCCAG
GTTGGTCTGCACGTTGCCGCTGTTGTAACGAGCCACGCGCTGAAGCAGCGCGTCGTAGACCAGGCCGGCC
TCGTCGGGCCGGATGGCCCTGTTTTCGGCCAGCGCGTTTACGATCGCCAGCACCTTCTCGTGCGTGGGGT
TTGCGCGCGCCGGGACCACCGCTTCCAGAATTGCGGAGAGCCGGTTGGCCTGCGGCTGCTGCCGGAACGC
GTCAGGATTGCGCGCAGTCAGCGACATGATGCGGTCCATGACCTGGCGCCAGTCGTCCGTGGAGTTAAGG
CCGGACGGCTGGCTCTGCAGCGCCGCCCGCACCGCCGGGTCCGTTGCGTCTTGCATCATCTGATCAGAAA
CATCACCGCTTAGTACTCGCCGTCCTCTGGCTCGTACTCATCGTCCTCGTCATATTCCTCCACGCCGCCG
ACGTTGCCAGCGCGCGCGGGTGCCACCGCCAGCCCAGGTCCGGCCCCAGCTGCCTCCAGGGCGCGTCGGC
TTGGGGCCCAGCGCAGGTCAGCGCCCGCGTCAAAGTAGGACTCGGCCTCTCTATCGCCGCTGCCCGTGCC
AGCCAGGGCCCTTTGCAGGCTGTGCATCAGCTCGCGGTCGCTGAGCTCGCGCCGCCGGCTCACGCTCACG
GCCTTGTGGATGCGCTCGTTGCGATAAACGCCCAGGTCGTCGCTCAAGGTAAGCACCTTCAGCGCCATGC
GCATGTAGAACCCCTCGATCTTTACCTCCTTGTCTATGGGAACGTAAGGGGTATGGTATATCTTGCGGGC
GTAAAACTTGCCCAGGCTAAGCATGGAATAGTTGATGGCGGCCACCTTGTCAGCCAGGCTCAAGCTGCGC
TCCTGCACCACTATGCTCTGCAGGATGTTTATCAAATCGAGCAGCCAGCGGCCCTCGGGCTCTACTATGT
TTAGCAGCGCATCCCTGAATGCCTCGTTGTCCCTGCTGTGCTGCACTATAAGGAACAGCTGCGCCATGAG
CGGCTTGCTATTTGGGTTTTGCTCCAGCGCGCTTACAAAGTCCCACAGATGCATCAGTCCTATAGCCACC
TCCTCGCGCGCCACAAGCGTACGCACGTGGTTGTTAAAGCTTTTTTGAAAGTTAATCTCCTGGTTCACCG
TCTGCTCGTATGCGGTTACCAGGTCGGCGGCCGCCACGTGTGCGCGCGCGGGACTAATCCCGGTTCGCGC
GTCGGGCTCAAAGTCCTCCTCGCGCAGCAACCGCTCGCGATTCAGGCCATGCCGCAGCTCGCGCCCTGCG
TGGAACTTTCGATCCCGCATCTCCTCGGGCTCCTCTCCCTCGCGGTCGCGAAACAGGTTCTGCCGCGGCA
CGTACGCCTCACGCGTATCACGCTTCAGCTGCACCCTTGGGTGCCGCTCAGGAGAGGGCGCTCCTAGCCG
CGCCAGGCCCTCGCCCTCCTCCAAGTCCAGGTAGTGCCGGGCCCGGCGCCGCGGGGGTTCGTAATCACCA
TCTGCTGCCGCGTCAACCGCGGATGTCGCCCCTCCTGACGCGGTAGGAGGAGGGGAGGGTGCCCTGCATG
TCTGCCGCTGCTCTTGCTCTTGCCGCTGCTGAGGAGGGGGGCGCATCTGCCGCAGCACCGGATGCATCTG
GGAAAAGCAAAAAAGGGGCTCGTCCCTGTTTCCGGAGGAATTTGCAAGCGGGGTCTTGCATGACGGGGAG
GCAAACCCCCGTTCGCCGCAGTCCGGCCGGTCCGAGACTCGAACCGGGGGTCCCGCGACTCAACCCTTGG
AAAATAACCCTCCGGCTACAGGGAGCGAGCCACTTAATGCTTTCGTTCGAAGATCTTTCTAGAAGATCTC
CTACAATATTCTCAGCTGCCATGGAAAATCGATGTTCTTCTTTTATTCTCTCAAGATTTTCAGGCTGTAT
ATTAAAACTTATATTAAGAACTATGCTAACCACCTCATCAGGAACCGTTGTAGGTGGCGTGGGTTTTCTT
GGCAATCGACTCTCATGAAAACTACGAGCTAAATATTCAATATGTTCCTCTTGACCAACTTTATTCTGCA
TTTTTTTTGAACGAGGTTTAGAGCAAGCTTCAGGAAACTGAGACAGGAATTTTATTAAAAATTTAAATTT
TGAAGAAAGTTCAGGGTTAATAGCATCCATTTTTTGCTTTGCAAGTTCCTCAGCATTCTTAACAAAAGAC
GTCTCTTTTGACATGTTTAAAGTTTAAACCTCCTGTGTGAAATTATTATCCGCTCATAATTCCACACATT
ATACGAGCCGGAAGCATAAAGTGTAAAGCCTGGGGTGCCTAATGAGTGAGCTAACTCACATTAATTGCGT
TGCGCTCACTGCCAATTGCTTTCCAGTCGGGAAACCTGTCGTGCCAGCTGCATTAATGAATCGGCCAACG
CGCGGGGAGAGGCGGTTTGCGTATTGGGCGCTCTTCCGCTTCCTCGCTCACTGACTCGCTGCGCTCGGTC
GTTCGGCTGCGGCGAGCGGTATCAGCTCACTCAAAGGCGGTAATACGGTTATCCACAGAATCAGGGGATA
ACGCAGGAAAGAACATGTGAGCAAAAGGCCAGCAAAAGGCCAGGAACCGTAAAAAGGCCGCGTTGCTGGC
GTTTTTCCATAGGCTCCGCCCCCCTGACGAGCATCACAAAAATCGACGCTCAAGTCAGAGGTGGCGAAAC
CCGACAGGACTATAAAGATACCAGGCGTTTCCCCCTGGAAGCTCCCTCGTGCGCTCTCCTGTTCCGACCC
TGCCGCTTACCGGATACCTGTCCGCCTTTCTCCCTTCGGGAAGCGTGGCGCTTTCTCATAGCTCACGCTG
TAGGTATCTCAGTTCGGTGTAGGTCGTTCGCTCCAAGCTGGGCTGTGTGCACGAACCCCCCGTTCAGCCC
GACCGCTGCGCCTTATCCGGTAACTATCGTCTTGAGTCCAACCCGGTAAGACACGACTTATCGCCACTGG
CAGCAGCCACTGGTAACAGGATTAGCAGAGCGAGGTATGTAGGCGGTGCTACAGAGTTCTTGAAGTGGTG
GCCTAACTACGGCTACACTAGAAGAACAGTATTTGGTATCTGCGCTCTGCTGAAGCCAGTTACCTTCGGA
AAAAGAGTTGGTAGCTCTTGATCCGGCAAACAAACCACCGCTGGTAGCGGTGGTTTTTTTGTTTGCAAGC
AGCAGATTACGCGCAGAAAAAAAGGATCTCAAGAAGATCCTTTGATCTTTTCTACGGGGTCTGACGCTCA
GTGGAACGAAAACTCACGTTAAGGGATTTTGGTCATGAGATTATCAAAAAGGATCTTCACCTAGATCCTT
TTAAATTAAAAATGAAGTTTTAAATCAATCTAAAGTATATATGAGTAAACTTGGTCTGACAGTTACCAAT
GCTTAATCAGTGAGGCACCTATCTCAGCGATCTGTCTATTTCGTTCATCCATAGTTGCCTGACTCCCCGT
CGTGTAGATAACTACGATACGGGAGGGCTTACCATCTGGCCCCAGTGCTGCAATGATACCGCGAGACCCA
CGCTCACCGGCTCCAGATTTATCAGCAATAAACCAGCCAGCCGGAAGGGCCGAGCGCAGAAGTGGTCCTG
CAACTTTATCCGCCTCCATCCAGTCTATTAATTGTTGCCGGGAAGCTAGAGTAAGTAGTTCGCCAGTTAA
TAGTTTGCGCAACGTTGTTGCCATTGCTACAGGCATCGTGGTGTCACGCTCGTCGTTTGGTATGGCTTCA
TTCAGCTCCGGTTCCCAACGATCAAGGCGAGTTACATGATCCCCCATGTTGTGCAAAAAAGCGGTTAGCT
CCTTCGGTCCTCCGATCGTTGTCAGAAGTAAGTTGGCCGCAGTGTTATCACTCATGGTTATGGCAGCACT
GCATAATTCTCTTACTGTCATGCCATCCGTAAGATGCTTTTCTGTGACTGGTGAGTACTCAACCAAGTCA
TTCTGAGAATAGTGTATGCGGCGACCGAGTTGCTCTTGCCCGGCGTCAATACGGGATAATACCGCGCCAC
ATAGCAGAACTTTAAAAGTGCTCATCATTGGAAAACGTTCTTCGGGGCGAAAACTCTCAAGGATCTTACC
GCTGTTGAGATCCAGTTCGATGTAACCCACTCGTGCACCCAACTGATCTTCAGCATCTTTTACTTTCACC
AGCGTTTCTGGGTGAGCAAAAACAGGAAGGCAAAATGCCGCAAAAAAGGGAATAAGGGCGACACGGAAAT
GTTGAATACTCATACTCTTCCTTTTTCAATATTATTGAAGCATTTATCAGGGTTATTGTCTCATGAGCGG
ATACATATTTGAATGTATTTAGAAAAATAAACAAATAGGGGTTCCGCGCACATTTCCCCGAAAAGTGCCA
CCTGACGTCTAAGAAACCATTATTATCATGACATTAACCTATAAAAATAGGCGTATCACGAGGCC
